Addgene plasmid #165923: pBlastR-5xQUAS-mCherry-MiniWhite
Purpose: Blasticidin resistant 5xQUAS mCherry Mini-White CDS response vector. Contains an Alpha level GB2.0 entry point for addition of custom assemblies utilizing blue-white bacterial colony screening
Depositing lab: Koen Venken. Depositing organization: Baylor College of Medicine. Publication: Multiplexed drug-based selection and counterselection genetic manipulations in Drosophila. Matinyan N, Karkhanis MS, Gonzalez Y, Jain A, Saltzman A, Malovannaya A, Sarrion-Perdigones A, Dierick HA, Venken KJT. Cell Rep. 2021 Sep 14;36(11):109700. doi: 10.1016/j.celrep.2021.109700. PubMed 34525356.
Backbone
  Vector backbone: pColE1_AlphaOmega
  Backbone size w/o insert (bp): 2967
  Vector type: Synthetic Biology
Growth in bacteria
  Bacterial resistance: Spectinomycin, 50 μg/mL
  Growth temperature: 37°C
  Growth strain: DH10B
  Copy number: High Copy
Gene/Insert
  Gene/Insert name: Selectable QUAS Response Vector
  Species: Synthetic
  Insert size (bp): 6348
  Cloning method: Restriction Enzyme; 5′ cloning site Unknown (unknown if destroyed)
Terms and licenses: Academic/Nonprofit Terms; Industry Terms: Not Available to Industry
Depositor comments: Terminal Alpha Entry
How to cite: pBlastR-5xQUAS-mCherry-MiniWhite was a gift from Koen Venken (Addgene plasmid # 165923 ; http://n2t.net/addgene:165923 ; RRID:Addgene_165923)
