[The description below was written by a language model from this plasmid's Addgene catalogue record and pLannotate feature annotations shown in this document.]
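Description:
pBlastR-5xQUAS-mCherry-MiniWhite is a 9.3 kb synthetic-biology plasmid built on the pColE1_AlphaOmega backbone and designed as a drug-selectable Q-system response vector for Drosophila transgenesis. In E. coli it replicates from a high-copy ColE1/pUC-type origin and is selected with spectinomycin through the aadA gene. An f1 origin is also present. The two annotated sequence records (depositor and NGS-verified) have the same length and the same feature order, differing only in their start coordinate.

The fly-directed payload combines several modules. A φC31 attB site allows integrase-mediated insertion into genomic attP docking sites. A Drosophila hsp70 promoter lies directly upstream of the bsr blasticidin S deaminase coding sequence, which is followed by an HSV TK polyadenylation signal; this cassette supplies the blasticidin resistance used to select transgenic animals by drug. The mCherry coding sequence is the reporter. According to the name and purpose statement it is controlled by five QUAS sites, so it would be expressed only where the QF transactivator is present. The QUAS element itself is not annotated in the feature tables, though an unannotated gap lies upstream of mCherry. An SV40 poly(A) signal lies next to mCherry. A mini-white gene provides a visible eye-colour marker.

A lacZα fragment with a pUC-type multiple cloning site, flanked by T7 and SP6 promoters, matches the described Alpha-level GoldenBraid 2.0 entry point. Replacing it with a custom assembly can be scored by blue-white colony screening. The associated publication concerns multiplexed drug-based selection and counterselection in Drosophila.
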