Features (pLannotate 1.2.2; 18 found; start..end, strand, type, name):
      1..456     -  rep_origin     f1 ori (sequence partly withheld): f1 bacteriophage origin of replication; arrow indicates direction of (+) strand synthesis
    514..1302    -  CDS            aadA: S3AD_ECOLX - Experimental evidence at protein level: Swiss-Prot protein existence level 1. Mediates bacterial resistance to the antibiotics streptomycin and spectinomycin. From Escherichia coli.
   1309..1365    -  CDS            GmR (fragment): gentamycin acetyltransferase; aacC1; confers resistance to gentamycin
   1541..1564    -  promoter       Pc promoter (fragment): intI1 (promoter lies within the coding sequence); class 1 integron promoter
   1770..2358    +  rep_origin     ori: high-copy-number ColE1/pMB1/pBR322/pUC origin of replication
   2465..6476    -  gene           mini-white: white; This modified version of the white gene lacks part of the first intron.
   6555..6689    +  polyA_signal   SV40 poly(A) signal: SV40 polyadenylation signal
   6697..7404    -  CDS            mCherry: mCherry is a basic (constitutively fluorescent) red fluorescent protein published in 2004, derived from Discosoma sp.. It is reported to be a very rapidly-maturing monomer with low acid sensitivity.
   7669..7716    -  polyA_signal   HSV TK poly(A) signal: herpes simplex virus thymidine kinase polyadenylation signal (Cole and Stacy, 1985)
   7724..8143    -  CDS            bsr: BSR_BACCE - Experimental evidence at protein level: Swiss-Prot protein existence level 1. Catalyzes the deamination of the cytosine moiety of the antibiotics blasticidin S, cytomycin and acetylblasticidin S. From Bacillus cereus.
   8233..8684    -  promoter       hsp70 promoter: Drosophila melanogaster hsp70Bb promoter
   8712..8781    -  protein_bind   attB: attB site for the φC31 integrase (Groth et al., 2000) phage φC31 integrase
   8833..8923    +  misc_feature   bom (fragment): basis of mobility region from pBR322
   8929..9086    -  CDS            lacZα (fragment): LacZα fragment of β-galactosidase; lacZ fragment
   9089..9107    +  promoter       T7 promoter: promoter for bacteriophage T7 RNA polymerase
   9110..9166    +  misc_feature   MCS: pUC18/19 multiple cloning site
   9173..9191    -  promoter       SP6 promoter: promoter for bacteriophage SP6 RNA polymerase
   9245..9292    -  promoter       EM7 promoter: synthetic bacterial promoter&nbsp
>Addgene plasmid #165923 | pBlastR-5xQUAS-mCherry-MiniWhite | depositor full sequence | sequence record 323444 | pBlastR-5xQUAS-mCherry-MiniWhite sequence 9315 bps
AAATTGTAAGCGTTAATATTTTGTTAAAATTCGCGTTAAATTTTTGTTAAATCAGCTCATTTTTTAACCA
ATAGGCCGAAATCGGCAAAATCCCTTATAAATCAAAAGAATAGACCGAGATAGGGT
[37 nt withheld, positions 127-163]
AAAGAACGTGGACTCCAACGTCAAAGGGCGAAAAACCGTCTATCAGGGCGCTGGCCCACTACGTGAACCA
TCACCCT
[91 nt withheld, positions 241-331]
G
[125 nt withheld, positions 333-457]
ACATGAAGTTTTAAATCAATCTAAAGTATATATGTGTAACATTGGTCTAGTGATTATTTGCCGACTACCT
TGGTGATCTCGCCTTTCACGTAGTGGACAAATTCTTCCAACTGATCTGCGCGCGAGGCCAAACGATCTTC
TTCTTGTCCAAGATAAGCCTGTCTAGCTTCAAGTATGACGGGCTGATACTGGGCCGGCAGGCGCTCCATT
GCCCAGTCGGCAGCTACATCCTTCGGCGCGATTTTGCCGGTTACTGCGCTGTACCAAATGCGGGACAACG
TAAGCACTACATTTCGCTCATCGCCAGCCCAGTCGGGCGGCGAGTTCCATAGCGTTAAGGTTTCATTTAG
CGCCTCAAATAGATCCTGTTCAGGAACCGGATCAAAGAGTTCCTCCGCCGCTGGACCTACCAAGGCAACG
CTATGTTCTCTTGCTTTTGTCAGCAAGATAGCCAGATCAATGTCGATCGTGGCTGGCTCGAAGATACCTG
CAAGAATGTCATTGCGCTGCCATTCTCCAAATTGCAGTTCGCGCTTAGCTGGATAACGCCACGGAATGAT
GTCGTCGTGCACAACAATGGTGACTTCTACAGCGCGGAGAATCTCGCTCTCTCCAGGGGAAGCCGAAGTT
TCCAAAAGGTCGTTGATCAAAGCTCGCCGCGTTGTTTCATCAAGCCTTACGGTCACCGTAACCAGCAAAT
CAATATCACTGTGTGGCTTCAGGCCGCCATCCACTGCGGAGCCGTACAAATGTACGGCCAGCAACGTCGG
TTCGAGATGGCGCTCGATGACGCCAACTACCTCTGATAGTTGAGTCGATACTTCGGCGATCACCGCTTCC
CTCATAATGTTTAACTTTGTTTTAGGGCGACTGCCCTGCTGCGTAACATCGTTGCTGCTCCATAACATCA
AACATCGACCCACGGCGTAACGCGCTTGCTGCTTGGATGCCCGAGGCATAGACTGTACCCCAAAAAAACA
GTCATAACAAGCCATGAAAACCGCCACTGCGCCGTTACCACCGCTGCGTTCGGTCAAGGTTCTGGACCAG
TTGCGTGAGCGCATACGCTACTTGCATTACAGCTTACGAACCGAACAGGCTTATGTCCACTGGGTTCGTG
CCTTCATCCGTTTCCACGGTGTGCGTCACCCGGCAACCTTGGGTAGCAGCGAAGTCGAGGCATTTCTGTC
CTGGCTGGTCACAAAAGGATCTAGGTGAAGATCCTTTTTGATAATCTCATGACCAAAATCCCTTAACGTG
AGTTTTCGTTCCACTGAGCGTCAGACCCCGTAGAAAAGATCAAAGGATCTTCTTGAGATCCTTTTTTTCT
GCGCGTAATCTGCTGCTTGCAAACAAAAAAACCACCGCTACCAGCGGTGGTTTGTTTGCCGGATCAAGAG
CTACCAACTCTTTTTCCGAAGGTAACTGGCTTCAGCAGAGCGCAGATACCAAATACTGTTCTTCTAGTGT
AGCCGTAGTTAGGCCACCACTTCAAGAACTCTGTAGCACCGCCTACATACCTCGCTCTGCTAATCCTGTT
ACCAGTGGCTGCTGCCAGTGGCGATAAGTCGTGTCTTACCGGGTTGGACTCAAGACGATAGTTACCGGAT
AAGGCGCAGCGGTCGGGCTGAACGGGGGGTTCGTGCACACAGCCCAGCTTGGAGCGAACGACCTACACCG
AACTGAGATACCTACAGCGTGAGCTATGAGAAAGCGCCACGCTTCCCGAAGGGAGAAAGGCGGACAGGTA
TCCGGTAAGCGGCAGGGTCGGAACAGGAGAGCGCACGAGGGAGCTTCCAGGGGGAAACGCCTGGTATCTT
TATAGTCCTGTCGGGTTTCGCCACCTCTGACTTGAGCGTCGATTTTTGTGATGCTCGTCAGGGGGGCGGA
GCCTATGGAAAAACGCCAGCAACGCGGCCTTTTTACGGTTCCTGGCCTTTTGCTGGCCTTTTGCTCACAT
GTTCTTTCCTGCGTTATCCCCTGATTCTGTGGATAACCGTGTCAAGCGATGCATCTACACAAGGAACAAA
CACTGGATGTCACTTTCAGTTCAAATTGTAACGCTAATCACTCCGAACAGGTCACAAAAAATTACCTTAA
AAAGTCATAATATTAAATTAGAATAAATATAGCTGTGAGGGAAATATATACAAATATATTGGAGCAAATA
AATTGTACATACAAATATTTATTACTAATTTCTATTGAGCCGAAATGAACCACTCGGAACCATTTGAGCG
AACCGAATCGCGCGGAACTAACGACAGTCGCTCCAAGGTCGTCGAACAAAAGGTGAATGTGTTGCGGAGA
GCGGGTGGGAGACAGCGAAAGAGCAACTACGAAACGTGGTGTGGTGGAGGTGAATTATGAAGAGGGCGCG
CGATTTGAAAAGTATGTATATAAAAAATATATCCCGGTGTTTTATGTAGCGATAAACGAGTTTTTGATGT
AAGGTATGCAGGTGTGTAAGTCTTTTGGTTAGAAGACAAATCCAAAGTCTACTTGTGGGGATGTTCGAAG
GGGAAATACTTGTATTCTATAGGTCATATCTTGTTTTTATTGGCACAAATATAATTACATTAGCTTTTTG
AGGGGGCAATAAACAGTAAACACGATGGTAATAATGGTAAAAAAAAAAAACAAGCAGTTATTTCGGATAT
ATGTCGGCTACTCCTTGCGTCGGGCCCGAAGTCTTAGAGCCAGATATGCGAGCACCCGGAAGCTCACGAT
GAGAATGGCCAGACCCACGTAGTCCAGCGGCAGATCGGCGGCGGAGAAGTTAAGTGTCTCCAGGATGACC
TTGCCCGAACTGGGGCACGTGGTGTTCGACGATGTGCAGCTAATTTCGCCCGGCTCCACGTCCGCCCATT
GGTTAATCAGCAGACCCTCGTTGGCGTAACGGAACCATGAGAGGTACGACAACCATTTGAGGTATACTGG
CACCGAGCCCGAGTTCAAGAAGAAGCCGCCAAAGAGCAGGAATGGTATGATAACCGGCGGACCCACAGAC
AGCGCCATCGAGGTCGAGGAGCTGGCGCAGGATATTAGATATCCGAAGGACGTTGACACATTGGCCACCA
GAGTGACCAGCGCCAGGCAGTTGAAGAAGTGCAGCACTCCGGCCCGCAGTCCGATCATCGGATAGGCAAT
CGCCGTGAAGACCAGTGGCACTGTGAGAAAAAGCGGCAATTCGGCAATCGTTTTGCCCAGAAAGTATGTG
TCACAGCGATAAAGTCGACTTCGGGCCTCCCTCATAAAAACTGGCAGCTCTGAGGTGAACACCTAAATCG
AATCGATTCATTAGAAAGTTAGTAAATTATTGAAATGCAAATGTATTCTAAACATGACTTACATTTATCG
TGGCAAAGACGTTTTGAAAGGTCATGTTGGTCAGGAAGAGGAAGATGGCTCCGTTGATATTCATCACACC
CACTTGCGTGAGTTGTTGGCCCAAAAAGATGAGGCCAATCAAGATGGCAACCATCTGCAAATTAAAATGT
TACTCGCATCTCATTAATATTCGCGAGTTAAATGAAATTTATTTATCTTCTGCAAAACTATAAACTATAC
ATCTCATTGAAAAAAACTAAGAAGGGTGTGGAATCAGGCAATTCTATCTAAAATCTAGCGAATTTGTTTC
CAAGAATTGTAAGCGTTATATCATTTGTTTCCACTGGAACCACTCACCGTTGTCTGAATAAGTCGCACTT
TTACGAGGAGTGGTTCCTTGAGCACCGACAGCCAGGATCGCCACAGGACCGCCCGGAACTGCATGAACCA
GGTGGCCTTGTAGGTGTACCCATTCTCCGGCTGCTCCAGTGGCTTCTCCAGATTTTTGGTGGCCAACAAC
TGCTCCATATCCCGGGCTACTTTGCTAATGGCAAAATTGTCGCATATCTTGGCGATCCGATCACGGGACT
CGATCTCCCGTCCGGGCACAACGGCCAACACCTGTACGTAAAAGTCCGCCGGATTGTAGTTGGTAGGACA
CTGGGCACCCACGCTGGATAGGAGTTGAGATGTTATGTAATACTAGATACCCTTAATAAACACATCGAAC
TCACTAGGAAAAGAAGTCGACGGCTTCGCTGGGAGTGCCCAAGAAAGCTACCCTGCCCTCGGCCATCAGA
AGGATCTTGTCAAAGAGCTCAAACAGCTCGGAAGACGGCTGATGAATGGTCAGGATGACGGTCTTGCCCT
TCTGCGACAGCTTCTTCAGCACCTGGACGACGCTGTGGGCGGTAAAGGAGTCCAGTCCGGAGGTGGGCTC
ATCGCAGATCAGAAGCGGCGGATCGGTTAGAGCCTCGGAGGCGAATGCCAGACGCTTCCTTTCTCCGCCG
GACAGACCTTTCACCCTGCCGGGCACACCGATGATCGTGTGCTGACATTTGCTGAGCGAAAGCTCCTGGA
TCACCTGATCCACGCGGGCCACTCGCTGCCGATAGGTCAGATGTCGTGGCATCCGCACCATGGCTTGGAA
AATCAGGTGTTCCCTGGCCGTTAGGGAGCCGATAAAGAGGTCATCCTGCTGGACATAGGCGCACCTGGCC
TGCATCTCCTTGGCGTCCACAGGTTGGCCATTGAGCAGTCGCATCCCGGATGGCGATACTTGGATGCCCT
GCGGCGATCGAAAGGCAAGGGCATTCAGCAGGGTCGTCTTTCCGGCACCGGAACTGCCCATCACGGCCAA
AAGTTCGCCCGGATAGGCCACGCCGCAAACTGAGTTTCAAATTGGTAATTGGACCCTTTATTAAGATTTC
ACACAGATCAGCCGACTGCGAATAGAAACTCACCGTTCTTGAGCAAATGTTTCCTGGGCGCCGGTATGTG
TCGCTCGTTGCAGAATAGTCCGCGTGTCCGGTTGACCAGCTGCCGCCATCCGGAGCCCGGCTGATTGACC
GCCCCAAAGATGTCCATATTGTGCCAGGCATAGGTGAGGTTCTCGGCTAGTTGGCCGCTCCCTGAACCGG
AGTCCTCCGGCGGACTGGGTGGCCGGAGCGTGCCGTAGTTTTTGGCCTGCCCGAAGCCCTGGTTAATGCA
GCTCTGCGAAGCCGCTCCGCTGTCACCCTGCAATGATAGGGGATCTCAAATATCAACTACAAGCGTTATG
CTCATCTAACCCCGAACAAAAAGTACCCCGAAGTATCCTACGAAGTAGGTTTATACTTTTATTTATTTTT
TGTGCATCTAGGATCAGCTTAAAATATCTGGTTGTTATATTTTTTGTAAAAAAGAATATAGTCGAAAATG
AATGCCTTTAGATGTCTTGATCATGATATGATCTCAAAAATTGTCTTATATAGCGAGAACAGCTACCAGA
ATAATCTGTTTCGTGTCACTATTTGTTTGTGCAATTGCGGTTTGGGATTTTTGTGGGTCGCAGTTCTCAC
GCCGCAGACAATTTGATGTTGCAATCGCAGTTCCTATAGATCAAGTGAACTTAAGATGTATGCACATGTA
CTACTCACATTGTTCAGATGCTCGGCAGATGGGTGTTTGCTGCCTCCGCGAATTAATAGCTCCTGATCCT
CTTGGCCCATTGCCGGGATTTTTCACACTTTCCCCTGCTTACCCACCCAAAACCAATCACCACCCCAATC
ACTCAAAAAACAAACAAAAATAAGAAGCGAGAGGAGTTTTGGCACAGCACTTTGTGTTTAATTGATGGCG
TAAACCGCTTGGAGCTTCGTCACGAAACCGCTGACAAAATGCAACTGAAGGCGGACATTGACGCTACGTA
ACGCTACAAACGGTGGCGAAAGAGATAGCGGACGCAGCGGCGAAAGTGACGGCGATATTTCTGTGGACAG
AGAAGGAGGCAAACAGCGCTGACTTTGAGTGGAATGTCATTTTGAGTGAGAGGTAATCGAAAGAACCTGG
TACATCAAATACCCTTGGATCGAAGTAAATTTAAAACTGATCAGATAAGTTCAATGATATCCAGTGCAGT
AAAAAAAAAAAATGTTTTTTTTATCTACTTTCCGCAAAAATGGGTTTTATTAACTTACATACATACTAGA
ATTCCTCCTGACAGCGAAAAAACCTCCCACACCTCCCCCTGAACCTGAAACATAAAATGAATGCAATTGT
TGTTGTTAACTTGTTTATTGCAGCTTATAATGGTTACAAATAAAGCAATAGCATCACAAATTTCACAAAT
AAAGCATTTTTTTCACTGCATTCTAGTTGTGGTTTGTCCAAACTCATCAATGTATCTTATCATGTCTGGA
TCAAGCTTACTTGTACAGCTCATCCATGCCGCCCGTGCTATGACGTCCTTCGGCACGCTCGTACTGCTCC
ACGATGGTGTAGTCCTCGTTGTGGCTGGTGATGTCCAGCTTGATGTTCACGTTGTAGGCGCCGGGCAATT
GCACGGGCTTCTTGGCCTTGTAGGTGGTCTTCACCTCGGCGTCGTAGTGGCCTCCATCCTTCAGCTTCAG
GCGCTGCTTGATCTCGCCCTTCAGAGCGCCGTCCTCGGGATACATGCGCTCGCTGGAAGCCTCCCAGCCC
ATGGTCTTCTTCTGCATCACCGGGCCATCGGAGGGAAAGTTCGTGCCGCGCAGCTTGACCTTGTAGATGA
ACTCGCCGTCCTGCAAGCTGGAGTCCTGGGTCACGGTCACCACTCCGCCGTCCTCGAAGTTCATCACGCG
CTCCCACTTGAAGCCTTCGGGGAAGCTCAGCTTCAGGTAGTCGGGAATGTCGGCCGGGTGCTTCACGTAG
GCCTTGGAGCCGTACATGAACTGGGGGCTCAAGATGTCCCAGGCAAAGGGCAACGGGCCTCCCTTGGTCA
CCTTCAGTTTGGCGGTCTGGGTGCCTTCGTAGGGACGTCCCTCGCCTTCGCCCTCGATCTCGAACTCGTG
GCCATTCACGCTGCCCTCCATGTGGACCTTGAAGCGCATGAACTCCTTGATGATGGCCATGTTATCCTCT
TCTCCCTTGGACACCATTTGGTTTGGTATGCGTCTTGTGATTCAAAGTTGGCTTATTCAAAGGATATTAA
CGAAGGCAGCGGCACGTCTGCTCGGCTCGAACATTCATTCACAACTGATGCTCTCAGCCACCCCGCGCCC
TTTTATACCGCTGCGCTCGATCCCCGGGCGAGCTCGGGAAAGGATAAGCGATTACCCGAGGATAAGCGAT
TACCCGGATAAGCGATTACCCGTGAGGATAATTGTTTATCCGAGGATAAGCGATTACCCCTCCTGACAGC
GGAACAAACGACCCAACACCCGTGCGTTTTATTCTGTCTTTTTATTGCCAAGCTTAGTTACGGGTATACT
TCAGGGGAATCAGTTCCTCAATGGTGGTCTTGACCAGCTTGCCGTTCATCTCAATCAGCACGAAGCAATC
GGGGGCGTAATCGCTAATCAGCTCACGGCACATTCCACACGGGGACACGACACGGATGCTACGGTCCACC
TCATCGGAGTATGGGTGACGCACGGCCACAATGGTATCAAAATCCTTCTGGCCGTTGCTCACGGCACTGC
CAATGGCAATGGCCTCGGCACACACGGTCACGCGTCCGATGTAGGCCTCAATGTGCACGGCACTGATAAT
CTCGCCCGTCTTGGTGCGAATGGCAGCTCCCACGTGGTGCTTGTTATCCTCGTAGAGCATCGTAATCTTC
TCGGTAGCCACCTCCACCAGTTCCAGGTCCTGCTGGCTGATGTTGAAGGTTTTCATTTTGTTTTCCTCCT
TATGTTAAGCTTACTCAGTTATTATATCATAAATATCTGTGTCAAGAATAAACTCCCACATGGATTCGAG
TATTGAGAGTTCTCTTCTTGTATTCAATAATTACTTCTTGGCAGATTTCAGTAGTTGCAGTTGATTTACT
TGGTTGCTGGTTACTTTTAATTGATTCACTTTAACTTGCACTTTACTGCAGATTGTTTAGCTTGTTCAGC
TGCGCTTGTTTATTTGCTTAGCTTTCGCTTAGCGACGTGTTCACTTTGCTTGTTTGAATTGAATTGTCGC
TCCGTAGACGAAGCGCCTCTATTTATACTCCGGCGCTCTTTTCGCGAACATTCGAGGCGCGCTCTCTCGA
ACCAACGAGAGCAGTATGCCGTTTACTGTGTGACAGAGTGAGAGAGCATTAGTGCAGAGAGGGAGCGACC
CAAAAAGAAAAGAGAGAATAACGAATAACGGCCAGAGAAATTTCTCGAGTTTTCTTTCTGCCAAACAAAT
GACCTACCACAATAACCAGTTTGTTTTGGGATTCTAGCTCCTGACAGCGCATCATGATGGACCAGATGGG
TGAGGTGGAGTACGCGCCCGGGGAGCCCAAGGGCACGCCCTGGCACCCGCACCGCGGCTTCGAGACAGTG
ACCTACATCGTCGACCAATTCCTCCCTGGGATCCGGAGAGAGACCCTATGCGGCATCAGAGCAGATTGTA
CTGAGAGTGCACCATATGCGGTGTGAAATACCGCACAGATGCGTAAGGAGAAAATACCGCATCAGGCGTC
ATTCGCCATTCAGGCTGCGCAACTGTTGGGAAGGGCGATCGGTGCGGGCCTCTTCGCTATTACGCCAGCT
GGCGAAAGGGGGATGTGCTGCAAGGCGATTAAGTTGGGTAACGCCAGGGTTTTCCCAGTCACGACGTTGT
AAAACGACGGCCAGTGAATTGTAATACGACTCACTATAGGGCGAATTCGAGCTCGGTACCCGGGGATCCT
CTAGAGTCGACCTGCAGGCATGCAAGCTTGAGTATTCTATAGTGTCACCTAAATAGCTTGGCGTAATCAT
GGTCATGATCTGCCTCCTGGGTTTAGTTCCTCACCTTGTCGTATTATACTATGCCGATATACTATGCCGA
TGATTAATTGTCAACAGGGGTCTCTCGCTGATCCGTTA
