Features (pLannotate 1.2.2; 18 found; start..end, strand, type, name):
   3072..3206    +  polyA_signal   SV40 poly(A) signal: SV40 polyadenylation signal
   3214..3921    -  CDS            mCherry: mCherry is a basic (constitutively fluorescent) red fluorescent protein published in 2004, derived from Discosoma sp.. It is reported to be a very rapidly-maturing monomer with low acid sensitivity.
   4186..4233    -  polyA_signal   HSV TK poly(A) signal: herpes simplex virus thymidine kinase polyadenylation signal (Cole and Stacy, 1985)
   4241..4660    -  CDS            bsr: BSR_BACCE - Experimental evidence at protein level: Swiss-Prot protein existence level 1. Catalyzes the deamination of the cytosine moiety of the antibiotics blasticidin S, cytomycin and acetylblasticidin S. From Bacillus cereus.
   4753..5201    -  promoter       hsp70 promoter: Drosophila melanogaster hsp70Bb promoter
   5229..5298    -  protein_bind   attB: attB site for the φC31 integrase (Groth et al., 2000) phage φC31 integrase
   5350..5440    +  misc_feature   bom (fragment): basis of mobility region from pBR322
   5446..5603    -  CDS            lacZα (fragment): LacZα fragment of β-galactosidase; lacZ fragment
   5606..5624    +  promoter       T7 promoter: promoter for bacteriophage T7 RNA polymerase
   5627..5683    +  misc_feature   MCS: pUC18/19 multiple cloning site
   5690..5708    -  promoter       SP6 promoter: promoter for bacteriophage SP6 RNA polymerase
   5762..5809    -  promoter       EM7 promoter: synthetic bacterial promoter&nbsp
   5833..6288    -  rep_origin     f1 ori (sequence partly withheld): f1 bacteriophage origin of replication; arrow indicates direction of (+) strand synthesis
   6346..7134    -  CDS            aadA: S3AD_ECOLX - Experimental evidence at protein level: Swiss-Prot protein existence level 1. Mediates bacterial resistance to the antibiotics streptomycin and spectinomycin. From Escherichia coli.
   7141..7197    -  CDS            GmR (fragment): gentamycin acetyltransferase; aacC1; confers resistance to gentamycin
   7373..7396    -  promoter       Pc promoter (fragment): intI1 (promoter lies within the coding sequence); class 1 integron promoter
   7602..8190    +  rep_origin     ori: high-copy-number ColE1/pMB1/pBR322/pUC origin of replication
   8297..2993    -  gene           mini-white (across the origin): white; This modified version of the white gene lacks part of the first intron.
>Addgene plasmid #165923 | pBlastR-5xQUAS-mCherry-MiniWhite | addgene full sequence | sequence record 330498 | Addgene NGS Result
AGGAGCTGGCGCAGGATATTAGATATCCGAAGGACGTTGACACATTGGCCACCAGAGTGACCAGCGCCAG
GCAGTTGAAGAAGTGCAGCACTCCGGCCCGCAGTCCGATCATCGGATAGGCAATCGCCGTGAAGACCAGT
GGCACTGTGAGAAAAAGCGGCAATTCGGCAATCGTTTTGCCCAGAAAGTATGTGTCACAGCGATAAAGTC
GACTTCGGGCCTCCCTCATAAAAACTGGCAGCTCTGAGGTGAACACCTAAATCGAATCGATTCATTAGAA
AGTTAGTAAATTATTGAAATGCAAATGTATTCTAAACATGACTTACATTTATCGTGGCAAAGACGTTTTG
AAAGGTCATGTTGGTCAGGAAGAGGAAGATGGCTCCGTTGATATTCATCACACCCACTTGCGTGAGTTGT
TGGCCCAAAAAGATGAGGCCAATCAAGATGGCAACCATCTGCAAATTAAAATGTTACTCGCATCTCATTA
ATATTCGCGAGTTAAATGAAATTTATTTATCTTCTGCAAAACTATAAACTATACATCTCATTGAAAAAAA
CTAAGAAGGGTGTGGAATCAGGCAATTCTATCTAAAATCTAGCGAATTTGTTTCCAAGAATTGTAAGCGT
TATATCATTTGTTTCCACTGGAACCACTCACCGTTGTCTGAATAAGTCGCACTTTTACGAGGAGTGGTTC
CTTGAGCACCGACAGCCAGGATCGCCACAGGACCGCCCGGAACTGCATGAACCAGGTGGCCTTGTAGGTG
TACCCATTCTCCGGCTGCTCCAGTGGCTTCTCCAGATTTTTGGTGGCCAACAACTGCTCCATATCCCGGG
CTACTTTGCTAATGGCAAAATTGTCGCATATCTTGGCGATCCGATCACGGGACTCGATCTCCCGTCCGGG
CACAACGGCCAACACCTGTACGTAAAAGTCCGCCGGATTGTAGTTGGTAGGACACTGGGCACCCACGCTG
GATAGGAGTTGAGATGTTATGTAATACTAGATACCCTTAATAAACACATCGAACTCACTAGGAAAAGAAG
TCGACGGCTTCGCTGGGAGTGCCCAAGAAAGCTACCCTGCCCTCGGCCATCAGAAGGATCTTGTCAAAGA
GCTCAAACAGCTCGGAAGACGGCTGATGAATGGTCAGGATGACGGTCTTGCCCTTCTGCGACAGCTTCTT
CAGCACCTGGACGACGCTGTGGGCGGTAAAGGAGTCCAGTCCGGAGGTGGGCTCATCGCAGATCAGAAGC
GGCGGATCGGTTAGAGCCTCGGAGGCGAATGCCAGACGCTTCCTTTCTCCGCCGGACAGACCTTTCACCC
TGCCGGGCACACCGATGATCGTGTGCTGACATTTGCTGAGCGAAAGCTCCTGGATCACCTGATCCACGCG
GGCCACTCGCTGCCGATAGGTCAGATGTCGTGGCATCCGCACCATGGCTTGGAAAATCAGGTGTTCCCTG
GCCGTTAGGGAGCCGATAAAGAGGTCATCCTGCTGGACATAGGCGCACCTGGCCTGCATCTCCTTGGCGT
CCACAGGTTGGCCATTGAGCAGTCGCATCCCGGATGGCGATACTTGGATGCCCTGCGGCGATCGAAAGGC
AAGGGCATTCAGCAGGGTCGTCTTTCCGGCACCGGAACTGCCCATCACGGCCAAAAGTTCGCCCGGATAG
GCCACGCCGCAAACTGAGTTTCAAATTGGTAATTGGACCCTTTATTAAGATTTCACACAGATCAGCCGAC
TGCGAATAGAAACTCACCGTTCTTGAGCAAATGTTTCCTGGGCGCCGGTATGTGTCGCTCGTTGCAGAAT
AGTCCGCGTGTCCGGTTGACCAGCTGCCGCCATCCGGAGCCCGGCTGATTGACCGCCCCAAAGATGTCCA
TATTGTGCCAGGCATAGGTGAGGTTCTCGGCTAGTTGGCCGCTCCCTGAACCGGAGTCCTCCGGCGGACT
GGGTGGCCGGAGCGTGCCGTAGTTTTTGGCCTGCCCGAAGCCCTGGTTAATGCAGCTCTGCGAAGCCGCT
CCGCTGTCACCCTGCAATGATAGGGGATCTCAAATATCAACTACAAGCGTTATGCTCATCTAACCCCGAA
CAAAAAGTACCCCGAAGTATCCTACGAAGTAGGTTTATACTTTTATTTATTTTTTGTGCATCTAGGATCA
GCTTAAAATATCTGGTTGTTATATTTTTTGTAAAAAAGAATATAGTCGAAAATGAATGCCTTTAGATGTC
TTGATCATGATATGATCTCAAAAATTGTCTTATATAGCGAGAACAGCTACCAGAATAATCTGTTTCGTGT
CACTATTTGTTTGTGCAATTGCGGTTTGGGATTTTTGTGGGTCGCAGTTCTCACGCCGCAGACAATTTGA
TGTTGCAATCGCAGTTCCTATAGATCAAGTGAACTTAAGATGTATGCACATGTACTACTCACATTGTTCA
GATGCTCGGCAGATGGGTGTTTGCTGCCTCCGCGAATTAATAGCTCCTGATCCTCTTGGCCCATTGCCGG
GATTTTTCACACTTTCCCCTGCTTACCCACCCAAAACCAATCACCACCCCAATCACTCAAAAAACAAACA
AAAATAAGAAGCGAGAGGAGTTTTGGCACAGCACTTTGTGTTTAATTGATGGCGTAAACCGCTTGGAGCT
TCGTCACGAAACCGCTGACAAAATGCAACTGAAGGCGGACATTGACGCTACGTAACGCTACAAACGGTGG
CGAAAGAGATAGCGGACGCAGCGGCGAAAGTGACGGCGATATTTCTGTGGACAGAGAAGGAGGCAAACAG
CGCTGACTTTGAGTGGAATGTCATTTTGAGTGAGAGGTAATCGAAAGAACCTGGTACATCAAATACCCTT
GGATCGAAGTAAATTTAAAACTGATCAGATAAGTTCAATGATATCCAGTGCAGTAAAAAAAAAAAATGTT
TTTTTTATCTACTTTCCGCAAAAATGGGTTTTATTAACTTACATACATACTAGAATTCCTCCTGACAGCG
AAAAAACCTCCCACACCTCCCCCTGAACCTGAAACATAAAATGAATGCAATTGTTGTTGTTAACTTGTTT
ATTGCAGCTTATAATGGTTACAAATAAAGCAATAGCATCACAAATTTCACAAATAAAGCATTTTTTTCAC
TGCATTCTAGTTGTGGTTTGTCCAAACTCATCAATGTATCTTATCATGTCTGGATCAAGCTTACTTGTAC
AGCTCATCCATGCCGCCCGTGCTATGACGTCCTTCGGCACGCTCGTACTGCTCCACGATGGTGTAGTCCT
CGTTGTGGCTGGTGATGTCCAGCTTGATGTTCACGTTGTAGGCGCCGGGCAATTGCACGGGCTTCTTGGC
CTTGTAGGTGGTCTTCACCTCGGCGTCGTAGTGGCCTCCATCCTTCAGCTTCAGGCGCTGCTTGATCTCG
CCCTTCAGAGCGCCGTCCTCGGGATACATGCGCTCGCTGGAAGCCTCCCAGCCCATGGTCTTCTTCTGCA
TCACCGGGCCATCGGAGGGAAAGTTCGTGCCGCGCAGCTTGACCTTGTAGATGAACTCGCCGTCCTGCAA
GCTGGAGTCCTGGGTCACGGTCACCACTCCGCCGTCCTCGAAGTTCATCACGCGCTCCCACTTGAAGCCT
TCGGGGAAGCTCAGCTTCAGGTAGTCGGGAATGTCGGCCGGGTGCTTCACGTAGGCCTTGGAGCCGTACA
TGAACTGGGGGCTCAAGATGTCCCAGGCAAAGGGCAACGGGCCTCCCTTGGTCACCTTCAGTTTGGCGGT
CTGGGTGCCTTCGTAGGGACGTCCCTCGCCTTCGCCCTCGATCTCGAACTCGTGGCCATTCACGCTGCCC
TCCATGTGGACCTTGAAGCGCATGAACTCCTTGATGATGGCCATGTTATCCTCTTCTCCCTTGGACACCA
TTTGGTTTGGTATGCGTCTTGTGATTCAAAGTTGGCTTATTCAAAGGATATTAACGAAGGCAGCGGCACG
TCTGCTCGGCTCGAACATTCATTCACAACTGATGCTCTCAGCCACCCCGCGCCCTTTTATACCGCTGCGC
TCGATCCCCGGGCGAGCTCGGGAAAGGATAAGCGATTACCCGAGGATAAGCGATTACCCGGATAAGCGAT
TACCCGTGAGGATAATTGTTTATCCGAGGATAAGCGATTACCCCTCCTGACAGCGGAACAAACGACCCAA
CACCCGTGCGTTTTATTCTGTCTTTTTATTGCCAAGCTTAGTTACGGGTATACTTCAGGGGAATCAGTTC
CTCAATGGTGGTCTTGACCAGCTTGCCGTTCATCTCAATCAGCACGAAGCAATCGGGGGCGTAATCGCTA
ATCAGCTCACGGCACATTCCACACGGGGACACGACACGGATGCTACGGTCCACCTCATCGGAGTATGGGT
GACGCACGGCCACAATGGTATCAAAATCCTTCTGGCCGTTGCTCACGGCACTGCCAATGGCAATGGCCTC
GGCACACACGGTCACGCGTCCGATGTAGGCCTCAATGTGCACGGCACTGATAATCTCGCCCGTCTTGGTG
CGAATGGCAGCTCCCACGTGGTGCTTGTTATCCTCGTAGAGCATCGTAATCTTCTCGGTAGCCACCTCCA
CCAGTTCCAGGTCCTGCTGGCTGATGTTGAAGGTTTTCATTTTGTTTTCCTCCTTATGTTAAGCTTACTC
AGTTATTATATCATAAATATCTGTGTCAAGAATAAACTCCCACATGGATTCGAGTATTGAGTGTTCTCTT
CTTGTATTCAATAATTACTTCTTGGCAGATTTCAGTAGTTGCAGTTGATTTACTTGGTTGCTGGTTACTT
TTAATTGATTCACTTTAACTTGCACTTTACTGCAGATTGTTTAGCTTGTTCAGCTGCGCTTGTTTATTTG
CTTAGCTTTCGCTTAGCGACGTGTTCACTTTGCTTGTTTGAATTGAATTGTCGCTCCGTAGACGAAGCGC
CTCTATTTATACTCCGGCGCTCTTTTCGCGAACATTCGAGGCGCGCTCTCTCGAACCAACGAGAGCAGTA
TGCCGTTTACTGTGTGACAGAGTGAGAGAGCATTAGTGCAGAGAGGGAGCGACCCAAAAAGAAAAGAGAG
AATAACGAATAACGGCCAGAGAAATTTCTCGAGTTTTCTTTCTGCCAAACAAATGACCTACCACAATAAC
CAGTTTGTTTTGGGATTCTAGCTCCTGACAGCGCATCATGATGGACCAGATGGGTGAGGTGGAGTACGCG
CCCGGGGAGCCCAAGGGCACGCCCTGGCACCCGCACCGCGGCTTCGAGACAGTGACCTACATCGTCGACC
AATTCCTCCCTGGGATCCGGAGAGAGACCCTATGCGGCATCAGAGCAGATTGTACTGAGAGTGCACCATA
TGCGGTGTGAAATACCGCACAGATGCGTAAGGAGAAAATACCGCATCAGGCGTCATTCGCCATTCAGGCT
GCGCAACTGTTGGGAAGGGCGATCGGTGCGGGCCTCTTCGCTATTACGCCAGCTGGCGAAAGGGGGATGT
GCTGCAAGGCGATTAAGTTGGGTAACGCCAGGGTTTTCCCAGTCACGACGTTGTAAAACGACGGCCAGTG
AATTGTAATACGACTCACTATAGGGCGAATTCGAGCTCGGTACCCGGGGATCCTCTAGAGTCGACCTGCA
GGCATGCAAGCTTGAGTATTCTATAGTGTCACCTAAATAGCTTGGCGTAATCATGGTCATGATCTGCCTC
CTGGGTTTAGTTCCTCACCTTGTCGTATTATACTATGCCGATATACTATGCCGATGATTAATTGTCAACA
GGGGTCTCTCGCTGATCCGTTAAAATTGTAAGCGTTAATATTTTGTTAAAATTCGCGTTAAATTTTTGTT
AAATCAGCTCATTTTTTAACCAATAGGCCGAAATCGGCAAAATCCCTTATAAATCAAAAGAATAGACCGA
GATAGGGT
[37 nt withheld, positions 5959-5995]
AAAGAACGTGGACTCCAACGTCAAAGGGCGAAAAACCGTCTATCAGGGCGCTGGCCCACTACGTGAACCA
TCACCCT
[91 nt withheld, positions 6073-6163]
G
[125 nt withheld, positions 6165-6289]
ACATGAAGTTTTAAATCAATCTAAAGTATATATGTGTAACATTGGTCTAGTGATTATTTGCCGACTACCT
TGGTGATCTCGCCTTTCACGTAGTGGACAAATTCTTCCAACTGATCTGCGCGCGAGGCCAAACGATCTTC
TTCTTGTCCAAGATAAGCCTGTCTAGCTTCAAGTATGACGGGCTGATACTGGGCCGGCAGGCGCTCCATT
GCCCAGTCGGCAGCTACATCCTTCGGCGCGATTTTGCCGGTTACTGCGCTGTACCAAATGCGGGACAACG
TAAGCACTACATTTCGCTCATCGCCAGCCCAGTCGGGCGGCGAGTTCCATAGCGTTAAGGTTTCATTTAG
CGCCTCAAATAGATCCTGTTCAGGAACCGGATCAAAGAGTTCCTCCGCCGCTGGACCTACCAAGGCAACG
CTATGTTCTCTTGCTTTTGTCAGCAAGATAGCCAGATCAATGTCGATCGTGGCTGGCTCGAAGATACCTG
CAAGAATGTCATTGCGCTGCCATTCTCCAAATTGCAGTTCGCGCTTAGCTGGATAACGCCACGGAATGAT
GTCGTCGTGCACAACAATGGTGACTTCTACAGCGCGGAGAATCTCGCTCTCTCCAGGGGAAGCCGAAGTT
TCCAAAAGGTCGTTGATCAAAGCTCGCCGCGTTGTTTCATCAAGCCTTACGGTCACCGTAACCAGCAAAT
CAATATCACTGTGTGGCTTCAGGCCGCCATCCACTGCGGAGCCGTACAAATGTACGGCCAGCAACGTCGG
TTCGAGATGGCGCTCGATGACGCCAACTACCTCTGATAGTTGAGTCGATACTTCGGCGATCACCGCTTCC
CTCATAATGTTTAACTTTGTTTTAGGGCGACTGCCCTGCTGCGTAACATCGTTGCTGCTCCATAACATCA
AACATCGACCCACGGCGTAACGCGCTTGCTGCTTGGATGCCCGAGGCATAGACTGTACCCCAAAAAAACA
GTCATAACAAGCCATGAAAACCGCCACTGCGCCGTTACCACCGCTGCGTTCGGTCAAGGTTCTGGACCAG
TTGCGTGAGCGCATACGCTACTTGCATTACAGCTTACGAACCGAACAGGCTTATGTCCACTGGGTTCGTG
CCTTCATCCGTTTCCACGGTGTGCGTCACCCGGCAACCTTGGGTAGCAGCGAAGTCGAGGCATTTCTGTC
CTGGCTGGTCACAAAAGGATCTAGGTGAAGATCCTTTTTGATAATCTCATGACCAAAATCCCTTAACGTG
AGTTTTCGTTCCACTGAGCGTCAGACCCCGTAGAAAAGATCAAAGGATCTTCTTGAGATCCTTTTTTTCT
GCGCGTAATCTGCTGCTTGCAAACAAAAAAACCACCGCTACCAGCGGTGGTTTGTTTGCCGGATCAAGAG
CTACCAACTCTTTTTCCGAAGGTAACTGGCTTCAGCAGAGCGCAGATACCAAATACTGTTCTTCTAGTGT
AGCCGTAGTTAGGCCACCACTTCAAGAACTCTGTAGCACCGCCTACATACCTCGCTCTGCTAATCCTGTT
ACCAGTGGCTGCTGCCAGTGGCGATAAGTCGTGTCTTACCGGGTTGGACTCAAGACGATAGTTACCGGAT
AAGGCGCAGCGGTCGGGCTGAACGGGGGGTTCGTGCACACAGCCCAGCTTGGAGCGAACGACCTACACCG
AACTGAGATACCTACAGCGTGAGCTATGAGAAAGCGCCACGCTTCCCGAAGGGAGAAAGGCGGACAGGTA
TCCGGTAAGCGGCAGGGTCGGAACAGGAGAGCGCACGAGGGAGCTTCCAGGGGGAAACGCCTGGTATCTT
TATAGTCCTGTCGGGTTTCGCCACCTCTGACTTGAGCGTCGATTTTTGTGATGCTCGTCAGGGGGGCGGA
GCCTATGGAAAAACGCCAGCAACGCGGCCTTTTTACGGTTCCTGGCCTTTTGCTGGCCTTTTGCTCACAT
GTTCTTTCCTGCGTTATCCCCTGATTCTGTGGATAACCGTGTCAAGCGATGCATCTACACAAGGAACAAA
CACTGGATGTCACTTTCAGTTCAAATTGTAACGCTAATCACTCCGAACAGGTCACAAAAAATTACCTTAA
AAAGTCATAATATTAAATTAGAATAAATATAGCTGTGAGGGAAATATATACAAATATATTGGAGCAAATA
AATTGTACATACAAATATTTATTACTAATTTCTATTGAGCCGAAATGAACCACTCGGAACCATTTGAGCG
AACCGAATCGCGCGGAACTAACGACAGTCGCTCCAAGGTCGTCGAACAAAAGGTGAATGTGTTGCGGAGA
GCGGGTGGGAGACAGCGAAAGAGCAACTACGAAACGTGGTGTGGTGGAGGTGAATTATGAAGAGGGCGCG
CGATTTGAAAAGTATGTATATAAAAAATATATCCCGGTGTTTTATGTAGCGATAAACGAGTTTTTGATGT
AAGGTATGCAGGTGTGTAAGTCTTTTGGTTAGAAGACAAATCCAAAGTCTACTTGTGGGGATGTTCGAAG
GGGAAATACTTGTATTCTATAGGTCATATCTTGTTTTTATTGGCACAAATATAATTACATTAGCTTTTTG
AGGGGGCAATAAACAGTAAACACGATGGTAATAATGGTAAAAAAAAAAAACAAGCAGTTATTTCGGATAT
ATGTCGGCTACTCCTTGCGTCGGGCCCGAAGTCTTAGAGCCAGATATGCGAGCACCCGGAAGCTCACGAT
GAGAATGGCCAGACCCACGTAGTCCAGCGGCAGATCGGCGGCGGAGAAGTTAAGTGTCTCCAGGATGACC
TTGCCCGAACTGGGGCACGTGGTGTTCGACGATGTGCAGCTAATTTCGCCCGGCTCCACGTCCGCCCATT
GGTTAATCAGCAGACCCTCGTTGGCGTAACGGAACCATGAGAGGTACGACAACCATTTGAGGTATACTGG
CACCGAGCCCGAGTTCAAGAAGAAGCCGCCAAAGAGCAGGAATGGTATGATAACCGGCGGACCCACAGAC
AGCGCCATCGAGGTCG
